Addgene plasmid #154877: pLVX-Puro-mGSDME
Purpose: Expresses mGSDME in mammalian cells
Depositing lab: Judy Lieberman. Depositing organization: Boston Children's Hospital. Publication: Gasdermin E suppresses tumour growth by activating anti-tumour immunity. Zhang Z, Zhang Y, Xia S, Kong Q, Li S, Liu X, Junqueira C, Meza-Sosa KF, Mok TMY, Ansara J, Sengupta S, Yao Y, Wu H, Lieberman J. Nature. 2020 Mar;579(7799):415-420. doi: 10.1038/s41586-020-2071-9. Epub 2020 Mar 11. PubMed 32188940.
Backbone
  Vector backbone: pLVX-Puro
  Backbone manufacturer: Clontech
  Backbone size w/o insert (bp): 8102
  Total vector size (bp): 9600
  Modifications to backbone: none
  Vector type: Lentiviral
  Selectable markers: Puromycin
Growth in bacteria
  Bacterial resistance: Ampicillin, 100 μg/mL
  Growth temperature: 37°C
  Growth strain: NEB Stable
  Copy number: Unknown
Gene/Insert
  Gene/Insert name: GSDME (alt name: DNFA5)
  Species: M. musculus (mouse)
  Insert size (bp): 1539
  GenBank ID: NC_000072
  Entrez Gene: Gsdme (a.k.a. 2310037D07Rik, 4932441K13Rik, Dfna5, Dfna5h, EG14210, Fin15)
  Promoter: CMV
  Cloning method: Gibson Cloning
  Sequencing primers: 5′ agcgctaccggactcagatctcgagATGTTTGCCAAAGCAACTCGAAAT; 3′ AGGACATGCTACAGGTCAAGACTAGggatcccgcgactctagataattc
Terms and licenses: Academic/Nonprofit Terms; Industry Terms: Not Available to Industry
How to cite: pLVX-Puro-mGSDME was a gift from Judy Lieberman (Addgene plasmid # 154877 ; http://n2t.net/addgene:154877 ; RRID:Addgene_154877)
