[The description below was written by a language model from this plasmid's Addgene catalogue record and pLannotate feature annotations shown in this document.]
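Description:
pLVX-Puro-mGSDME is an HIV-1-based lentiviral expression vector built on the commercial pLVX-Puro backbone, carrying the mouse gasdermin E coding sequence (Gsdme, also known as Dfna5) for expression in mammalian cells. It is propagated in E. coli through a high-copy ColE1/pUC-type origin and selected with ampicillin via the β-lactamase gene. The catalogue gives a total size of about 9.6 kb, and the sequenced record is 9,553 nt. A recombination-tolerant bacterial strain is listed for growth, as is common for plasmids containing repeated LTRs.

The transfer cassette lies between two annotated HIV-1 LTR segments. It includes the Ψ packaging signal with an adjoining gag fragment, the Rev response element for Rev-dependent export of the genomic RNA, and the cPPT/CTS element that aids nuclear import of the reverse-transcribed genome. Downstream, the human CMV immediate-early enhancer and promoter drive the roughly 1.5 kb Gsdme open reading frame, which was inserted at the multiple cloning site by Gibson assembly. No epitope tag or fluorescent reporter is annotated. A separate mouse PGK promoter drives puromycin N-acetyltransferase, allowing selection of stably transduced cells, and a WPRE after this marker enhances transcript expression. Fragments annotated as nef and Rev are residual viral sequence rather than functional genes.

Gasdermin E is a pore-forming protein that, once cleaved by caspase-3 or granzyme B, releases an N-terminal fragment that permeabilises the plasma membrane and converts apoptosis into pyroptosis. The construct is therefore suited to producing lentivirus for stable GSDME expression in mammalian cell lines, and the associated publication concerns GSDME-mediated tumour suppression and anti-tumour immunity.
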