Features (pLannotate 1.2.2; 24 found; start..end, strand, type, name):
    377..634     +  LTR            5' LTR (truncated): truncated 5' long terminal repeat (LTR) from HIV-1
    681..806     +  misc_feature   HIV-1 Ψ: packaging signal of human immunodeficiency virus type 1
    790..1128    +  CDS            HIV-1 gag (fragment): gag protein from human immunodeficiency virus 1; gag
   1303..1536    +  misc_feature   RRE: The Rev response element (RRE) of HIV-1 allows for Rev-dependent mRNA export from the nucleus to the cytoplasm.
   1913..2013    +  CDS            Rev (fragment): human immunodeficiency virus 1 (HIV-1) Rev protein; rev; enhances nuclear export of unspliced and incompletely spliced viral mRNAs
   2028..2143    +  misc_feature   cPPT/CTS: central polypurine tract and central termination sequence of HIV-1 (lacking the first T)
   2201..2504    +  enhancer       CMV enhancer: human cytomegalovirus immediate early enhancer
   2505..2708    +  promoter       CMV promoter: human cytomegalovirus (CMV) immediate early promoter
   2793..2820    +  misc_feature   MCS (fragment): multiple cloning site
   2821..4356    +  CDS            Gsdme: GSDME_MOUSE - Also known as Dfna5, Dfna5h. Experimental evidence at protein level: Swiss-Prot protein existence level 1. [Gasdermin-E, N-terminal]: Pore-forming protein produced by cleavage by CASP3 or granzyme B (GZMB), which converts non-inflammatory apoptosis to pyroptosis or promotes granzyme-mediated pyroptosis, respectively (PubMed:32188940). After cleavage, moves to the plasma membrane, homooligomerizes within the membrane and forms pores of 10-15 nanometers (nm) of inner diameter, triggering pyroptosis (By similarity). Binds to inner leaflet lipids, bisphosphorylated phosphatidylinosit
   4388..4887    +  promoter       PGK promoter: mouse phosphoglycerate kinase 1 promoter
   4908..5507    +  CDS            PuroR: puromycin N-acetyltransferase; pac from Streptomyces alboniger; confers resistance to puromycin
   5521..6109    +  misc_feature   WPRE: woodchuck hepatitis virus posttranscriptional regulatory element
   6126..6644    +  CDS            nef (fragment): NEF_HV1BR - Experimental evidence at protein level: Swiss-Prot protein existence level 1. Extracellular Nef protein targets CD4(+) T-lymphocytes for apoptosis by interacting with CXCR4 surface receptors (PubMed:14990729). From Human immunodeficiency virus type 1 group M subtype B (isolate BRU/LAI) (HIV-1).
   6692..6949    +  LTR            5' LTR (truncated): truncated 5' long terminal repeat (LTR) from HIV-1
   7102..7118    -  protein_bind   lac operator: The lac repressor binds to the lac operator to inhibit transcription in E. coli. This inhibition can be relieved by adding lactose or isopropyl-β-D-thiogalactopyranoside (IPTG). lac repressor encoded by lacI
   7126..7156    -  promoter       lac promoter: promoter for the E. coli lac operon
   7171..7192    -  protein_bind   CAP binding site: CAP binding activates transcription in the presence of cAMP. E. coli catabolite activator protein
   7205..7297    -  CDS            lacI (fragment): lac repressor; lacI; The lac repressor binds to the lac operator to inhibit transcription in E. coli. This inhibition can be relieved by adding lactose or isopropyl-β-D-thiogalactopyranoside (IPTG).
   7480..8068    -  rep_origin     ori: high-copy-number ColE1/pMB1/pBR322/pUC origin of replication
   8239..9099    -  CDS            AmpR: β-lactamase; bla; confers resistance to ampicillin, carbenicillin, and related antibiotics
   9100..9204    -  promoter       AmpR promoter: bla
   9252..9386    +  polyA_signal   SV40 poly(A) signal: SV40 polyadenylation signal
   9553..329     +  CDS            nef (fragment) (across the origin): NEF_HV1BR - Experimental evidence at protein level: Swiss-Prot protein existence level 1. Extracellular Nef protein targets CD4(+) T-lymphocytes for apoptosis by interacting with CXCR4 surface receptors (PubMed:14990729). From Human immunodeficiency virus type 1 group M subtype B (isolate BRU/LAI) (HIV-1).
>Addgene plasmid #154877 | pLVX-Puro-mGSDME | addgene full sequence | sequence record 306833 | Addgene NGS Result
TGGAAGGGCTAATTCACTCCCAAAGAAGACAAGATATCCTTGATCTGTGGATCTACCACACACAAGGCTA
CTTCCCTGATTAGCAGAACTACACACCAGGGCCAGGGGTCAGATATCCACTGACCTTTGGATGGTGCTAC
AAGCTAGTACCAGTTGAGCCAGATAAGGTAGAAGAGGCCAATAAAGGAGAGAACACCAGCTTGTTACACC
CTGTGAGCCTGCATGGGATGGATGACCCGGAGAGAGAAGTGTTAGAGTGGAGGTTTGACAGCCGCCTAGC
ATTTCATCACGTGGCCCGAGAGCTGCATCCGGAGTACTTCAAGAACTGCTGATATCGAGCTTGCTACAAG
GGACTTTCCGCTGGGGACTTTCCAGGGAGGCGTGGCCTGGGCGGGACTGGGGAGTGGCGAGCCCTCAGAT
CCTGCATATAAGCAGCTGCTTTTTGCCTGTACTGGGTCTCTCTGGTTAGACCAGATCTGAGCCTGGGAGC
TCTCTGGCTAACTAGGGAACCCACTGCTTAAGCCTCAATAAAGCTTGCCTTGAGTGCTTCAAGTAGTGTG
TGCCCGTCTGTTGTGTGACTCTGGTAACTAGAGATCCCTCAGACCCTTTTAGTCAGTGTGGAAAATCTCT
AGCAGTGGCGCCCGAACAGGGACTTGAAAGCGAAAGGGAAACCAGAGGAGCTCTCTCGACGCAGGACTCG
GCTTGCTGAAGCGCGCACGGCAAGAGGCGAGGGGCGGCGACTGGTGAGTACGCCAAAAATTTTGACTAGC
GGAGGCTAGAAGGAGAGAGATGGGTGCGAGAGCGTCAGTATTAAGCGGGGGAGAATTAGATCGCGATGGG
AAAAAATTCGGTTAAGGCCAGGGGGAAAGAAAAAATATAAATTAAAACATATAGTATGGGCAAGCAGGGA
GCTAGAACGATTCGCAGTTAATCCTGGCCTGTTAGAAACATCAGAAGGCTGTAGACAAATACTGGGACAG
CTACAACCATCCCTTCAGACAGGATCAGAAGAACTTAGATCATTATATAATACAGTAGCAACCCTCTATT
GTGTGCATCAAAGGATAGAGATAAAAGACACCAAGGAAGCTTTAGACAAGATAGAGGAAGAGCAAAACAA
AAGTAAGACCACCGCACAGCAAGCGGCCGGCCGCTGATCTTCAGACCTGGAGGAGGAGATATGAGGGACA
ATTGGAGAAGTGAATTATATAAATATAAAGTAGTAAAAATTGAACCATTAGGAGTAGCACCCACCAAGGC
AAAGAGAAGAGTGGTGCAGAGAGAAAAAAGAGCAGTGGGAATAGGAGCTTTGTTCCTTGGGTTCTTGGGA
GCAGCAGGAAGCACTATGGGCGCAGCGTCAATGACGCTGACGGTACAGGCCAGACAATTATTGTCTGGTA
TAGTGCAGCAGCAGAACAATTTGCTGAGGGCTATTGAGGCGCAACAGCATCTGTTGCAACTCACAGTCTG
GGGCATCAAGCAGCTCCAGGCAAGAATCCTGGCTGTGGAAAGATACCTAAAGGATCAACAGCTCCTGGGG
ATTTGGGGTTGCTCTGGAAAACTCATTTGCACCACTGCTGTGCCTTGGAATGCTAGTTGGAGTAATAAAT
CTCTGGAACAGATTTGGAATCACACGACCTGGATGGAGTGGGACAGAGAAATTAACAATTACACAAGCTT
AATACACTCCTTAATTGAAGAATCGCAAAACCAGCAAGAAAAGAATGAACAAGAATTATTGGAATTAGAT
AAATGGGCAAGTTTGTGGAATTGGTTTAACATAACAAATTGGCTGTGGTATATAAAATTATTCATAATGA
TAGTAGGAGGCTTGGTAGGTTTAAGAATAGTTTTTGCTGTACTTTCTATAGTGAATAGAGTTAGGCAGGG
ATATTCACCATTATCGTTTCAGACCCACCTCCCAACCCCGAGGGGACCCGACAGGCCCGAAGGAATAGAA
GAAGAAGGTGGAGAGAGAGACAGAGACAGATCCATTCGATTAGTGAACGGATCTCGACGGTATCGCCTTT
AAAAGAAAAGGGGGGATTGGGGGGTACAGTGCAGGGGAAAGAATAGTAGACATAATAGCAACAGACATAC
AAACTAAAGAATTACAAAAACAAATTACAAAAATTCAAAATTTTCGGGTTTATTACAGGGACAGCAGAGA
TCCAGTTTATCGATAAGCTTGGGAGTTCCGCGTTACATAACTTACGGTAAATGGCCCGCCTGGCTGACCG
CCCAACGACCCCCGCCCATTGACGTCAATAATGACGTATGTTCCCATAGTAACGCCAATAGGGACTTTCC
ATTGACGTCAATGGGTGGAGTATTTACGGTAAACTGCCCACTTGGCAGTACATCAAGTGTATCATATGCC
AAGTACGCCCCCTATTGACGTCAATGACGGTAAATGGCCCGCCTGGCATTATGCCCAGTACATGACCTTA
TGGGACTTTCCTACTTGGCAGTACATCTACGTATTAGTCATCGCTATTACCATGGTGATGCGGTTTTGGC
AGTACATCAATGGGCGTGGATAGCGGTTTGACTCACGGGGATTTCCAAGTCTCCACCCCATTGACGTCAA
TGGGAGTTTGTTTTGGCACCAAAATCAACGGGACTTTCCAAAATGTCGTAACAACTCCGCCCCATTGACG
CAAATGGGCGGTAGGCGTGTACGGTGGGAGGTCTATATAAGCAGAGCTCGTTTAGTGAACCGTCAGATCG
CCTGGAGACGCCATCCACGCTGTTTTGACCTCCATAGAAGACACCGACTCTACTAGAGGATCGCTAGCGC
TACCGGACTCAGATCTCGAGATGTTTGCCAAAGCAACTCGAAATTTTCTTAAAGAAGTTGATGCTGGAGG
AGACCTGATTTCAGTCTCACACTTGAACGACTCTGACAAGCTGCAACTTCTAAGTCTGGTGACCAAAAAG
AAGAGATACTGGTGCTGGCAGAGACCCAAGTACCAGATTTTATCTGCCACCCTGGAAGATGTACTCACAG
AAGGGCACTGTCTCAGTCCAGTGGTTGTGGAGTCAGACTTCGTGAAATACGAGAGCAAGTGTGAGAACCA
TAAGAGCGGGGCTATTGGGACAGTCGTGGGGAAGGTCAAGCTGAACGTTGGTGGCAAAGGCGTGGTGGAG
AGTCACTCTTCGTTTGGAACCCTGAGGAAGCAGGAGGTGGACGTGCAGCAGCTCATCCAGGATGCCGTCA
AGAGAACAGTTAATATGGACAACCTGGTACTTCAGCAGGTGCTAGAGAGCAGGAACGAGGTCCTGTGTGT
GCTGACGCAGAAGATCATGACCACGCAGAAGTGCGTGATTTCTGAGCATGTGCAGTCGGAGGAGACGTGC
GGAGGCATGGTGGGGATCCAGACCAAGACTATACAGGTGTCAGCAACGGAGGATGGGACTGTCACCACAG
ACACCAATGTAGTGCTGGAGATCCCTGCTGCCACCACCATTGCCTATGGCATCATGGAGCTGTTTGTGAA
ACAAGATGGCCAGTTTGAATTCTGCCTCCTCCAAGGGAAACATGGTGGCTTCGAGCATGAGAGGAAACTA
GACTCTGTCTACTTGGACCCCCTGGCCTACAGAGAGTTCGCCTTTCTGGACATGCTGGATGGGGGTCAAG
GGATCTCTTCGCAGGACGGGCCCCTACGAGTTGTAAAACAAGCAACCCTGCACCTAGAGAGGAGTTTCCA
TCCCTTTGCGGTGTTACCTGCCCAGCAGCAGAGGGCGCTGTTCTGTGTCCTGCAGAAAATCCTGTTTGAT
GAAGAACTCCTTCGGGCCCTGGAGCAAGTGTGTGATGATGTGGCTGGTGGCCTCTGGTCCTCACAGGCTG
TATTGGCAATGGAGGAGCTGACCGACAGTCAGCAGCAGGACCTCACAGCCTTCTTGCAGCTGGTGGGATA
CAGGATACAAGGAGAGCATCCTGGCCCACAGGATGAGGTCAGCAACCAGAAGCTCTTTGCAACAGCCTAC
TTCCTGGTCAGCGCACTAGCAGAAATGCCTGATAATGCCACAGTTTTCCTGGGGACTTGCTGCAAACTCC
ATGTTATTTCTTCGCTGTGCTGCTTGCTCCATGCTCTGTCTGATGACAGCGTGTGTGATTTTCACAACCC
CACCTTGGCTCCTCTGAGAGACACAGAGAGGTTTGGCATCGTGCAGCGATTGTTTGCCTCTGCTGACATT
GCCCTGGAGAGGATGCAGTTTTCTGCGAAAGCCACCATCCTGAAGGACTCTTGCATCTTCCCGCTAATTC
TTCACATCACTCTAAGTGGGCTCAGCACTCTAAGCAAAGAGCATGAGGAAGAGCTTTGTCAGTCAGGACA
TGCTACAGGTCAAGACTAGGGATCCCGCGACTCTAGATAATTCTACCGGGTAGGGGAGGCGCTTTTCCCA
AGGCAGTCTGGAGCATGCGCTTTAGCAGCCCCGCTGGGCACTTGGCGCTACACAAGTGGCCTCTGGCCTC
GCACACATTCCACATCCACCGGTAGGCGCCAACCGGCTCCGTTCTTTGGTGGCCCCTTCGCGCCACCTTC
TACTCCTCCCCTAGTCAGGAAGTTCCCCCCCGCCCCGCAGCTCGCGTCGTGCAGGACGTGACAAATGGAA
GTAGCACGTCTCACTAGTCTCGTGCAGATGGACAGCACCGCTGAGCAATGGAAGCGGGTAGGCCTTTGGG
GCAGCGGCCAATAGCAGCTTTGCTCCTTCGCTTTCTGGGCTCAGAGGCTGGGAAGGGGTGGGTCCGGGGG
CGGGCTCAGGGGCGGGCTCAGGGGCGGGGCGGGCGCCCGAAGGTCCTCCGGAGGCCCGGCATTCTGCACG
CTTCAAAAGCGCACGTCTGCCGCGCTGTTCTCCTCTTCCTCATCTCCGGGCCTTTCGACCTGCAGCCCAA
GCTTACCATGACCGAGTACAAGCCCACGGTGCGCCTCGCCACCCGCGACGACGTCCCCAGGGCCGTACGC
ACCCTCGCCGCCGCGTTCGCCGACTACCCCGCCACGCGCCACACCGTCGATCCGGACCGCCACATCGAGC
GGGTCACCGAGCTGCAAGAACTCTTCCTCACGCGCGTCGGGCTCGACATCGGCAAGGTGTGGGTCGCGGA
CGACGGCGCCGCGGTGGCGGTCTGGACCACGCCGGAGAGCGTCGAAGCGGGGGCGGTGTTCGCCGAGATC
GGCCCGCGCATGGCCGAGTTGAGCGGTTCCCGGCTGGCCGCGCAGCAACAGATGGAAGGCCTCCTGGCGC
CGCACCGGCCCAAGGAGCCCGCGTGGTTCCTGGCCACCGTCGGCGTCTCGCCCGACCACCAGGGCAAGGG
TCTGGGCAGCGCCGTCGTGCTCCCCGGAGTGGAGGCGGCCGAGCGCGCCGGGGTGCCCGCCTTCCTGGAG
ACCTCCGCGCCCCGCAACCTCCCCTTCTACGAGCGGCTCGGCTTCACCGTCACCGCCGACGTCGAGGTGC
CCGAAGGACCGCGCACCTGGTGCATGACCCGCAAGCCCGGTGCCTGACCGCGTCTGGAACAATCAACCTC
TGGATTACAAAATTTGTGAAAGATTGACTGGTATTCTTAACTATGTTGCTCCTTTTACGCTATGTGGATA
CGCTGCTTTAATGCCTTTGTATCATGCTATTGCTTCCCGTATGGCTTTCATTTTCTCCTCCTTGTATAAA
TCCTGGTTGCTGTCTCTTTATGAGGAGTTGTGGCCCGTTGTCAGGCAACGTGGCGTGGTGTGCACTGTGT
TTGCTGACGCAACCCCCACTGGTTGGGGCATTGCCACCACCTGTCAGCTCCTTTCCGGGACTTTCGCTTT
CCCCCTCCCTATTGCCACGGCGGAACTCATCGCCGCCTGCCTTGCCCGCTGCTGGACAGGGGCTCGGCTG
TTGGGCACTGACAATTCCGTGGTGTTGTCGGGGAAGCTGACGTCCTTTCCATGGCTGCTCGCCTGTGTTG
CCACCTGGATTCTGCGCGGGACGTCCTTCTGCTACGTCCCTTCGGCCCTCAATCCAGCGGACCTTCCTTC
CCGCGGCCTGCTGCCGGCTCTGCGGCCTCTTCCGCGTCTTCGCCTTCGCCCTCAGACGAGTCGGATCTCC
CTTTGGGCCGCCTCCCCGCCTGGAATTAATTCTGCAGTCGAGACCTAGAAAAACATGGAGCAATCACAAG
TAGCAATACAGCAGCTACCAATGCTGATTGTGCCTGGCTAGAAGCACAAGAGGAGGAGGAGGTGGGTTTT
CCAGTCACACCTCAGGTACCTTTAAGACCAATGACTTACAAGGCAGCTGTAGATCTTAGCCACTTTTTAA
AAGAAAAGAGGGGACTGGAAGGGCTAATTCACTCCCAACGAAGACAAGATATCCTTGATCTGTGGATCTA
CCACACACAAGGCTACTTCCCTGATTAGCAGAACTACACACCAGGGCCAGGGGTCAGATATCCACTGACC
TTTGGATGGTGCTACAAGCTAGTACCAGTTGAGCCAGATAAGGTAGAAGAGGCCAATAAAGGAGAGAACA
CCAGCTTGTTACACCCTGTGAGCCTGCATGGGATGGATGACCCGGAGAGAGAAGTGTTAGAGTGGAGGTT
TGACAGCCGCCTAGCATTTCATCACGTGGCCCGAGAGCTGCATCCGGAGTACTTCAAGAACTGCTGATAT
CGAGCTTGCTACAAGGGACTTTCCGCTGGGGACTTTCCAGGGAGGCGTGGCCTGGGCGGGACTGGGGAGT
GGCGAGCCCTCAGATCCTGCATATAAGCAGCTGCTTTTTGCCTGTACTGGGTCTCTCTGGTTAGACCAGA
TCTGAGCCTGGGAGCTCTCTGGCTAACTAGGGAACCCACTGCTTAAGCCTCAATAAAGCTTGCCTTGAGT
GCTTCAAGTAGTGTGTGCCCGTCTGTTGTGTGACTCTGGTAACTAGAGATCCCTCAGACCCTTTTAGTCA
GTGTGGAAAATCTCTAGCAGTAGTAGTTCATGTCATCTTATTATTCAGTATTTATAACTTGCAAAGAAAT
GAATATCAGAGAGTGAGAGGCCTTGACATTGCTAGCGTTTTACCGTCGACCTCTAGCTAGAGCTTGGCGT
AATCATGGTCATAGCTGTTTCCTGTGTGAAATTGTTATCCGCTCACAATTCCACACAACATACGAGCCGG
AAGCATAAAGTGTAAAGCCTGGGGTGCCTAATGAGTGAGCTAACTCACATTAATTGCGTTGCGCTCACTG
CCCGCTTTCCAGTCGGGAAACCTGTCGTGCCAGCTGCATTAATGAATCGGCCAACGCGCGGGGAGAGGCG
GTTTGCGTATTGGGCGCTCTTCCGCTTCCTCGCTCACTGACTCGCTGCGCTCGGTCGTTCGGCTGCGGCG
AGCGGTATCAGCTCACTCAAAGGCGGTAATACGGTTATCCACAGAATCAGGGGATAACGCAGGAAAGAAC
ATGTGAGCAAAAGGCCAGCAAAAGGCCAGGAACCGTAAAAAGGCCGCGTTGCTGGCGTTTTTCCATAGGC
TCCGCCCCCCTGACGAGCATCACAAAAATCGACGCTCAAGTCAGAGGTGGCGAAACCCGACAGGACTATA
AAGATACCAGGCGTTTCCCCCTGGAAGCTCCCTCGTGCGCTCTCCTGTTCCGACCCTGCCGCTTACCGGA
TACCTGTCCGCCTTTCTCCCTTCGGGAAGCGTGGCGCTTTCTCATAGCTCACGCTGTAGGTATCTCAGTT
CGGTGTAGGTCGTTCGCTCCAAGCTGGGCTGTGTGCACGAACCCCCCGTTCAGCCCGACCGCTGCGCCTT
ATCCGGTAACTATCGTCTTGAGTCCAACCCGGTAAGACACGACTTATCGCCACTGGCAGCAGCCACTGGT
AACAGGATTAGCAGAGCGAGGTATGTAGGCGGTGCTACAGAGTTCTTGAAGTGGTGGCCTAACTACGGCT
ACACTAGAAGAACAGTATTTGGTATCTGCGCTCTGCTGAAGCCAGTTACCTTCGGAAAAAGAGTTGGTAG
CTCTTGATCCGGCAAACAAACCACCGCTGGTAGCGGTGGTTTTTTTGTTTGCAAGCAGCAGATTACGCGC
AGAAAAAAAGGATCTCAAGAAGATCCTTTGATCTTTTCTACGGGGTCTGACGCTCAGTGGAACGAAAACT
CACGTTAAGGGATTTTGGTCATGAGATTATCAAAAAGGATCTTCACCTAGATCCTTTTAAATTAAAAATG
AAGTTTTAAATCAATCTAAAGTATATATGAGTAAACTTGGTCTGACAGTTACCAATGCTTAATCAGTGAG
GCACCTATCTCAGCGATCTGTCTATTTCGTTCATCCATAGTTGCCTGACTCCCCGTCGTGTAGATAACTA
CGATACGGGAGGGCTTACCATCTGGCCCCAGTGCTGCAATGATACCGCGAGACCCACGCTCACCGGCTCC
AGATTTATCAGCAATAAACCAGCCAGCCGGAAGGGCCGAGCGCAGAAGTGGTCCTGCAACTTTATCCGCC
TCCATCCAGTCTATTAATTGTTGCCGGGAAGCTAGAGTAAGTAGTTCGCCAGTTAATAGTTTGCGCAACG
TTGTTGCCATTGCTACAGGCATCGTGGTGTCACGCTCGTCGTTTGGTATGGCTTCATTCAGCTCCGGTTC
CCAACGATCAAGGCGAGTTACATGATCCCCCATGTTGTGCAAAAAAGCGGTTAGCTCCTTCGGTCCTCCG
ATCGTTGTCAGAAGTAAGTTGGCCGCAGTGTTATCACTCATGGTTATGGCAGCACTGCATAATTCTCTTA
CTGTCATGCCATCCGTAAGATGCTTTTCTGTGACTGGTGAGTACTCAACCAAGTCATTCTGAGAATAGTG
TATGCGGCGACCGAGTTGCTCTTGCCCGGCGTCAATACGGGATAATACCGCGCCACATAGCAGAACTTTA
AAAGTGCTCATCATTGGAAAACGTTCTTCGGGGCGAAAACTCTCAAGGATCTTACCGCTGTTGAGATCCA
GTTCGATGTAACCCACTCGTGCACCCAACTGATCTTCAGCATCTTTTACTTTCACCAGCGTTTCTGGGTG
AGCAAAAACAGGAAGGCAAAATGCCGCAAAAAAGGGAATAAGGGCGACACGGAAATGTTGAATACTCATA
CTCTTCCTTTTTCAATATTATTGAAGCATTTATCAGGGTTATTGTCTCATGAGCGGATACATATTTGAAT
GTATTTAGAAAAATAAACAAATAGGGGTTCCGCGCACATTTCCCCGAAAAGTGCCACCTGACGTCGACGG
ATCGGGAGATCAACTTGTTTATTGCAGCTTATAATGGTTACAAATAAAGCAATAGCATCACAAATTTCAC
AAATAAAGCATTTTTTTCACTGCATTCTAGTTGTGGTTTGTCCAAACTCATCAATGTATCTTATCATGTC
TGGATCAACTGGATAACTCAAGCTAACCAAAATCATCCCAAACTTCCCACCCCATACCCTATTACCACTG
CCAATTACCTGTGGTTTCATTTACTCTAAACCTGTGATTCCTCTGAATTATTTTCATTTTAAAGAAATTG
TATTTGTTAAATATGTACTACAAACTTAGTAGT
