>Addgene plasmid #154877 | pLVX-Puro-mGSDME | depositor partial sequence | sequence record 299952 | CMV-F
ATGTTTGCCAAAGCAACTCGAAATTTTCTTAAAGAAGTTGATGCTGGAGGAGACCTGATTTCAGTCTCAC
ACTTGAACGACTCTGACAAGCTGCAACTTCTAAGTCTGGTGACCAAAAAGAAGAGATACTGGTGCTGGCA
GAGACCCAAGTACCAGATTTTATCTGCCACCCTGGAAGATGTACTCACAGAAGGGCACTGTCTCAGTCCA
GTGGTTGTGGAGTCAGACTTCGTGAAATACGAGAGCAAGTGTGAGAACCATAAGAGCGGGGCTATTGGGA
CAGTCGTGGGGAAGGTCAAGCTGAACGTTGGTGGCAAAGGCGTGGTGGAGAGTCACTCTTCGTTTGGAAC
CCTGAGGAAGCAGGAGGTGGACGTGCAGCAGCTCATCCAGGATGCCGTCAAGAGAACAGTTAATATGGAC
AACCTGGTACTTCAGCAGGTGCTAGAGAGCAGGAACGAGGTCCTGTGTGTGCTGACGCAGAAGATCATGA
